>Addgene plasmid #52535 | FLAG-HA-pcDNA3.1- | addgene full sequence | sequence record 430625 | Addgene NGS Result
CAAGAACTCTGTAGCACCGCCTACATACCTCGCTCTGCTAATCCTGTTACCAGTGGCTGCTGCCAGTGGC
GATAAGTCGTGTCTTACCGGGTTGGACTCAAGACGATAGTTACCGGATAAGGCGCAGCGGTCGGGCTGAA
CGGGGGGTTCGTGCACACAGCCCAGCTTGGAGCGAACGACCTACACCGAACTGAGATACCTACAGCGTGA
GCTATGAGAAAGCGCCACGCTTCCCGAAGGGAGAAAGGCGGACAGGTATCCGGTAAGCGGCAGGGTCGGA
ACAGGAGAGCGCACGAGGGAGCTTCCAGGGGGAAACGCCTGGTATCTTTATAGTCCTGTCGGGTTTCGCC
ACCTCTGACTTGAGCGTCGATTTTTGTGATGCTCGTCAGGGGGGCGGAGCCTATGGAAAAACGCCAGCAA
CGCGGCCTTTTTACGGTTCCTGGCCTTTTGCTGGCCTTTTGCTCACATGTTCTTTCCTGCGTTATCCCCT
GATTCTGTGGATAACCGTATTACCGCCTTTGAGTGAGCTGATACCGCTCGCCGCAGCCGAACGACCGAGC
GCAGCGAGTCAGTGAGCGAGGAAGCGGAAGAGCGCCCAATACGCAAACCGCCTCTCCCCGCGCGTTGGCC
GATTCATTAATGCAGCTGGCACGACAGGTTTCCCGACTGGAAAGCGGGCAGTGAGCGCAACGCAATTAAT
GTGAGTTAGCTCACTCATTAGGCACCCCAGGCTTTACACTTTATGCTTCCGGCTCGTATGTTGTGTGGAA
TTGTGAGCGGATAACAATTTCACACAGGAAACAGCTATGACCATGATTACGCCAAGCTCTAGCTAGAGGT
CGACGGTATACAGACATGATAAGATACATTGATGAGTTTGGACAAACCACAACTAGAATGCAGTGAAAAA
AATGCTTTATTTGTGAAATTTGTGATGCTATTGCTTTATTTGTAACCATTATAAGCTGCAATAAACAAGT
TGGGGTGGGCGAAGAACTCCAGCATGAGATCCCCGCGCTGGAGGATCATCCAGCCGGCGTCCCGGAAAAC
GATTCCGAAGCCCAACCTTTCATAGAAGGCGGCGGTGGAATCGAAATCTCGTGATGGCAGGTTGGGCGTC
GCTTGGTCGGTCATTTCGAACCCCAGAGTCCCGCTCAGAAGAACTCGTCAAGAAGGCGATAGAAGGCGAT
GCGCTGCGAATCGGGAGCGGCGATACCGTAAAGCACGAGGAAGCGGTCAGCCCATTCGCCGCCAAGCTCT
TCAGCAATATCACGGGTAGCCAACGCTATGTCCTGATAGCGGTCCGCCACACCCAGCCGGCCACAGTCGA
TGAATCCAGAAAAGCGGCCATTTTCCACCATGATATTCGGCAAGCAGGCATCGCCATGGGTCACGACGAG
ATCCTCGCCGTCGGGCATGCGCGCCTTGAGCCTGGCGAACAGTTCGGCTGGCGCGAGCCCCTGATGCTCT
TCGTCCAGATCATCCTGATCGACAAGACCGGCTTCCATCCGAGTACGTGCTCGCTCGATGCGATGTTTCG
CTTGGTGGTCGAATGGGCAGGTAGCCGGATCAAGCGTATGCAGCCGCCGCATTGCATCAGCCATGATGGA
TACTTTCTCGGCAGGAGCAAGGTGAGATGACAGGAGATCCTGCCCCGGCACTTCGCCCAATAGCAGCCAG
TCCCTTCCCGCTTCAGTGACAACGTCGAGCACAGCTGCGCAAGGAACGCCCGTCGTGGCCAGCCACGATA
GCCGCGCTGCCTCGTCCTGCAGTTCATTCAGGGCACCGGACAGGTCGGTCTTGACAAAAAGAACCGGGCG
CCCCTGCGCTGACAGCCGGAACACGGCGGCATCAGAGCAGCCGATTGTCTGTTGTGCCCAGTCATAGCCG
AATAGCCTCTCCACCCAAGCGGCCGGAGAACCTGCGTGCAATCCATCTTGTTCAATCATGCGAAACGATC
CTCATCCTGTCTCTTGATCAGATCCGAAAATGGATATACAAGCTCCCGGGAGCTTTTTGCAAAAGCCTAG
GCCTCCAAAAAAGCCTCCTCACTACTTCTGGAATAGCTCAGAGGCAGAGGCGGCCTCGGCCTCTGCATAA
ATAAAAAAAATTAGTCAGCCATGGGGCGGAGAATGGGCGGAACTGGGCGGAGTTAGGGGCGGGATGGGCG
GAGTTAGGGGCGGGACTATGGTTGCTGACTAATTGAGATGCATGCTTTGCATACTTCTGCCTGCTGGGGA
GCCTGGGGACTTTCCACACCTGGTTGCTGACTAATTGAGATGCATGCTTTGCATACTTCTGCCTGCTGGG
GAGCCTGGGGACTTTCCACACCCTAACTGACACACATTCCACAGAATTAATTCGCGTTAAATTTTTGTTA
AATCAGCTCATTTTTTAACCAATAGGCCGAAATCGGCAAAATCCCTTATAAATCAAAAGAATAGACCGAG
ATAGGGT
[37 nt withheld, positions 2458-2494]
AAAGAACGTGGACTCCAACGTCAAAGG
[49 nt withheld, positions 2522-2570]
T
[91 nt withheld, positions 2572-2662]
G
[124 nt withheld, positions 2664-2787]
GGGGATACCCCCTAGAGCCCCAGCTGGTTCTTTCCGCCTCAGAAGCCATAGAGCCCACCGCATCCCCAGC
ATGCCTGCTATTGTCTTCCCAATCCTCCCCCTTGCTGTCCTGCCCCACCCCACCCCCCAGAATAGAATGA
CACCTACTCAGACAATGCGATGCAATTTCCTCATTTTATTAGGAAAGGACAGTGGGAGTGGCACCTTCCA
GGGTCAAGGAAGGCACGGGGGAGGGGCAAACAACAGATGGCTGGCAACTAGAAGGCACAGTCGAGGCTGA
TCAGCGGTTTAAACTTAAGCTTGGTACCGAGCTCGGATCCACTAGTCCAGTGTGGTGGAATTCTGCAGAT
ATCCAGCACAGTGGCGGCCGCTCGAGTCTAGAACCTCCACCTCCACCAGCGTAATCTGGAACATCGTATG
GGTAACCTCCACCGCCCCCTTTATCGTCATCGTCTTTGTAGTCCATGGTGGCTAGCCAGCTTGGGTCTCC
CTATAGTGAGTCGTATTAATTTCGATAAGCCAGTAAGCAGTGGGTTCTCTAGTTAGCCAGAGAGCTCTGC
TTATATAGACCTCCCACCGTACACGCCTACCGCCCATTTGCGTCAATGGGGCGGAGTTGTTACGACATTT
TGGAAAGTCCCGTTGATTTTGGTGCCAAAACAAACTCCCATTGACGTCAATGGGGTGGAGACTTGGAAAT
CCCCGTGAGTCAAACCGCTATCCACGCCCATTGATGTACTGCCAAAACCGCATCACCATGGTAATAGCGA
TGACTAATACGTAGATGTACTGCCAAGTAGGAAAGTCCCATAAGGTCATGTACTGGGCATAATGCCAGGC
GGGCCATTTACCGTCATTGACGTCAATAGGGGGCGTACTTGGCATATGATACACTTGATGTACTGCCAAG
TGGGCAGTTTACCGTAAATACTCCACCCATTGACGTCAATGGAAAGTCCCTATTGGCGTTACTATGGGAA
CATACGTCATTATTGACGTCAATGGGCGGGGGTCGTTGGGCGGTCAGCCAGGCGGGCCATTTACCGTAAG
TTATGTAACGCGGAACTCCATATATGGGCTATGAACTAATGACCCCGTAATTGATTACTATTAATAACTA
GTCAATAATCAATGTCAACGCGTATATCTGGCCCGTACATCGCGAAGCAGCGCAAAACGCCTAACCCTAA
GCAGATTCTTCATGCAATTGTCGGTCAAGCCTTGCCTTGTTGTAGCTTAAATTTTGCTCGCGCACTACTC
AGCGACCTCCAACACACAAGCAGGGAGCAGATACTGGCTTAACTATGCGGCATCAGAGCAGATTGTACTG
AGAGTGCACCATAGGGGATCGGGAGATCTCCCGATCCGTCGACGTCAGGTGGCACTTTTCGGGGAAATGT
GCGCGGAACCCCTATTTGTTTATTTTTCTAAATACATTCAAATATGTATCCGCTCATGAGACAATAACCC
TGATAAATGCTTCAATAATATTGAAAAAGGAAGAGTATGAGTATTCAACATTTCCGTGTCGCCCTTATTC
CCTTTTTTGCGGCATTTTGCCTTCCTGTTTTTGCTCACCCAGAAACGCTGGTGAAAGTAAAAGATGCTGA
AGATCAGTTGGGTGCACGAGTGGGTTACATCGAACTGGATCTCAACAGCGGTAAGATCCTTGAGAGTTTT
CGCCCCGAAGAACGTTTTCCAATGATGAGCACTTTTAAAGTTCTGCTATGTGGCGCGGTATTATCCCGTA
TTGACGCCGGGCAAGAGCAACTCGGTCGCCGCATACACTATTCTCAGAATGACTTGGTTGAGTACTCACC
AGTCACAGAAAAGCATCTTACGGATGGCATGACAGTAAGAGAATTATGCAGTGCTGCCATAACCATGAGT
GATAACACTGCGGCCAACTTACTTCTGACAACGATCGGAGGACCGAAGGAGCTAACCGCTTTTTTGCACA
ACATGGGGGATCATGTAACTCGCCTTGATCGTTGGGAACCGGAGCTGAATGAAGCCATACCAAACGACGA
GCGTGACACCACGATGCCTGTAGCAATGGCAACAACGTTGCGCAAACTATTAACTGGCGAACTACTTACT
CTAGCTTCCCGGCAACAATTAATAGACTGGATGGAGGCGGATAAAGTTGCAGGACCACTTCTGCGCTCGG
CCCTTCCGGCTGGCTGGTTTATTGCTGATAAATCTGGAGCCGGTGAGCGTGGGTCTCGCGGTATCATTGC
AGCACTGGGGCCAGATGGTAAGCCCTCCCGTATCGTAGTTATCTACACGACGGGGAGTCAGGCAACTATG
GATGAACGAAATAGACAGATCGCTGAGATAGGTGCCTCACTGATTAAGCATTGGTAACTGTCAGACCAAG
TTTACTCATATATACTTTAGATTGATTTAAAACTTCATTTTTAATTTAAAAGGATCTAGGTGAAGATCCT
TTTTGATAATCTCATGACCAAAATCCCTTAACGTGAGTTTTCGTTCCACTGAGCGTCAGACCCCGTAGAA
AAGATCAAAGGATCTTCTTGAGATCCTTTTTTTCTGCGCGTAATCTGCTGCTTGCAAACAAAAAAACCAC
CGCTACCAGCGGTGGTTTGTTTGCCGGATCAAGAGCTACCAACTCTTTTTCCGAAGGTAACTGGCTTCAG
CAGAGCGCAGATACCAAATACTGTTCTTCTAGTGTAGCCGTAGTTAGGCCACCACTT
Features (pLannotate 1.2.2; 21 found; start..end, strand, type, name):
    592..684     +  CDS            lacI (fragment): lac repressor; lacI; The lac repressor binds to the lac operator to inhibit transcription in E. coli. This inhibition can be relieved by adding lactose or isopropyl-β-D-thiogalactopyranoside (IPTG).
    697..718     +  protein_bind   CAP binding site: CAP binding activates transcription in the presence of cAMP. E. coli catabolite activator protein
    733..763     +  promoter       lac promoter: promoter for the E. coli lac operon
    771..787     +  protein_bind   lac operator: The lac repressor binds to the lac operator to inhibit transcription in E. coli. This inhibition can be relieved by adding lactose or isopropyl-β-D-thiogalactopyranoside (IPTG). lac repressor encoded by lacI
    860..981     -  polyA_signal   SV40 poly(A) signal: SV40 polyadenylation signal
    976..1134    -  CDS            ble (fragment): BLE_KLEPN - Experimental evidence at protein level: Swiss-Prot protein existence level 1. Binding protein with a strong affinity to the bleomycin family of antibiotics. Binds to CL990; an antimitotic-antibiotic compound. From Klebsiella pneumoniae.
   1158..1949    -  CDS            neo: KKA2_KLEPN - Also known as kan, nptII. Experimental evidence at protein level: Swiss-Prot protein existence level 1. Resistance to kanamycin, neomycin, paromomycin, ribostamycin, butirosin and gentamicin B. From Klebsiella pneumoniae.
   2016..2345    -  promoter       SV40 promoter: SV40 enhancer and early promoter
   2359..2787    -  rep_origin     f1 ori (sequence partly withheld): f1 bacteriophage origin of replication; arrow indicates direction of (+) strand synthesis
   2808..2829    -  promoter       SV40 promoter (fragment): SV40 enhancer and early promoter
   2833..3057    -  polyA_signal   bGH poly(A) signal: bovine growth hormone polyadenylation signal
   3185..3211    -  CDS            3xHA (fragment): three tandem HA epitope tags
   3227..3251    -  CDS            3xFLAG (fragment): three tandem FLAG® epitope tags
   3277..3295    -  promoter       T7 promoter: promoter for bacteriophage T7 RNA polymerase
   3311..3344    -  LTR            5' LTR (truncated) (fragment): truncated 5' long terminal repeat (LTR) from HIV-1
   3340..3543    -  promoter       CMV promoter: human cytomegalovirus (CMV) immediate early promoter
   3544..3923    -  enhancer       CMV enhancer: human cytomegalovirus immediate early enhancer
   4078..4130    +  misc_feature   bom (fragment): basis of mobility region from pBR322
   4189..4293    +  promoter       AmpR promoter: bla
   4294..5154    +  CDS            AmpR: β-lactamase; bla; confers resistance to ampicillin, carbenicillin, and related antibiotics
   5325..409     +  rep_origin     ori (across the origin): high-copy-number ColE1/pMB1/pBR322/pUC origin of replication
