[The description below was written by a language model from this plasmid's Addgene catalogue record and pLannotate feature annotations shown in this document.]
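Description:
FLAG-HA-pcDNA3.1- is an empty mammalian expression backbone derived from Invitrogen's pcDNA3.1(-), modified so that any open reading frame cloned into it is produced with an N-terminal tandem epitope tag. It is propagated in E. coli as a high-copy plasmid through a ColE1/pUC-type origin and selected with ampicillin via the β-lactamase gene. An f1 origin is also present, which in principle allows single-stranded DNA production. The sequenced record is about 5.5 kb, in line with the stated backbone size.

The expression cassette consists of the human cytomegalovirus immediate-early enhancer and promoter, followed by a T7 promoter, the tag-coding region, the multiple cloning site and the bovine growth hormone polyadenylation signal. According to the record, the added sequence encodes FLAG, a five-glycine linker, HA and a second five-glycine linker, placed at the start of the cloning site. The annotation software labels these as fragments of 3xFLAG and 3xHA, which is consistent with single copies of each epitope. Inserts are introduced by restriction cloning in frame with the tag. The flexible glycine spacers separate the epitopes from each other and from the fused protein.

A separate SV40 early promoter drives the neomycin phosphotransferase gene, terminated by an SV40 poly(A) signal, allowing G418 selection of stably transfected cells. Several other annotated pieces, such as the lac promoter and operator, short lacI and ble fragments, and a short HIV-1 LTR match, appear to be backbone remnants or partial matches with no stated function. The vector is intended for eukaryotic expression of FLAG-HA-tagged fusion proteins, a format well suited to detection and to single or sequential affinity purification.
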