Addgene plasmid #52535: FLAG-HA-pcDNA3.1-
Purpose: (Empty Backbone) enables eukaryotic expression of N-terminally FLAG-HA-tagged fusion proteins
Depositing lab: Adam Antebi. Depositing organization: Max Planck Institute for Biology of Ageing. Publication: DRE-1/FBXO11-Dependent Degradation of BLMP-1/BLIMP-1 Governs C. elegans Developmental Timing and Maturation. Horn M, Geisen C, Cermak L, Becker B, Nakamura S, Klein C, Pagano M, Antebi A. Dev Cell. 2014 Mar 4. pii: S1534-5807(14)00069-0. doi: 10.1016/j.devcel.2014.01.028. PubMed 24613396.
Backbone
  Vector backbone: pcDNA3.1-
  Backbone manufacturer: Invitrogen
  Backbone size (bp): 5501
  Modifications to backbone: addded/inserted sequences encoding "FLAG–5xGly–HA–5xGly" tag at start of MCS to allow for fusion protein production
  Vector type: Mammalian Expression
  Promoter: CMV
  Selectable markers: Neomycin (select with G418)
  Tag / fusion protein: FLAG-HA (N terminal on backbone)
Growth in bacteria
  Bacterial resistance: Ampicillin, 100 μg/mL
  Growth temperature: 37°C
  Growth strain: DH5alpha
  Copy number: High Copy
Gene/Insert
  Cloning method: Restriction Enzyme
  Sequencing primers: 5′ T7; 3′ BGH poly reverse
Terms and licenses: Academic/Nonprofit Terms; Industry Terms: Not Available to Industry
How to cite: FLAG-HA-pcDNA3.1- was a gift from Adam Antebi (Addgene plasmid # 52535 ; http://n2t.net/addgene:52535 ; RRID:Addgene_52535)
