>Addgene plasmid #52535 | FLAG-HA-pcDNA3.1- | addgene partial sequence | sequence record 120028 | CMV-F 5'-CGCAAATGGGCGGTAGGCGTG-3'
ACTAGAGAACCCACTGCTTACTGGCTTATCGAAATTAATACGACTCACTATAGGGAGACCCAAGCTGGCT
AGCCACCATGGACTACAAAGACGATGACGATAAAGGGGGCGGTGGAGGTTACCCATACGATGTTCCAGAT
TACGCTGGTGGAGGTGGAGGTTCTAGACTCGAGCGGCCGCCACTGTGCTGGATATCTGCAGAATTCCACC
ACACTGGACTAGTGGATCCGAGCTCGGTACCAAGCTTAAGTTTAAACCGCTGATCAGCCTCGACTGTGCC
TTCTAGTTGCCAGCCATCTGTTGTTTGCCCCTCCCCCGTGCCTTCCTTGACCCTGGAAGGTGCCACTCCC
ACTGTCCTTTCCTAATAAAATGAGGAAATTGCATCGCATTGTCTGAGTAGGTGTCATTCTATTCTGGGGG
GTGGGGTGGGGCAGGACAGCAAGGGGGAGGATTGGGAAGACAATAGCAGGCATGCTGGGGATGCGGTGGG
CTCTATGGCTTCTGAGGCGGAAAGAACCAGCTGGGGCTCTAGGGGGTATCCCC
[124 nt withheld, positions 544-667]
C
[91 nt withheld, positions 669-759]
A
[49 nt withheld, positions 761-809]
CCTTTGACGTTGGAGTCCACGTTCTTT
[37 nt withheld, positions 837-873]
ACCCTATCTCGGTCTATTCTTTTGATTTATAAGGGATTTTGCCGATTTCGGCCTATTGGTTAAAA
