>Addgene plasmid #52535 | FLAG-HA-pcDNA3.1- | addgene partial sequence | sequence record 120029 | Neo-R 5'-GCCCAGTCATAGCCGAATAG-3'
ATCCATCTTGTTCAATCATGCGAAACGATCCTCATCCTGTCTCTTGATCAGATCCGAAAATGGATATACA
AGCTCCCGGGAGCTTTTTGCAAAAGCCTAGGCCTCCAAAAAAGCCTCCTCACTACTTCTGGAATAGCTCA
GAGGCAGAGGCGGCCTCGGCCTCTGCATAAATAAAAAAAATTAGTCAGCCATGGGGCGGAGAATGGGCGG
AACTGGGCGGAGTTAGGGGCGGGATGGGCGGAGTTAGGGGCGGGACTATGGTTGCTGACTAATTGAGATG
CATGCTTTGCATACTTCTGCCTGCTGGGGAGCCTGGGGACTTTCCACACCTGGTTGCTGACTAATTGAGA
TGCATGCTTTGCATACTTCTGCCTGCTGGGGAGCCTGGGGACTTTCCACACCCTAACTGACACACATTCC
ACAGAATTAATTCGCGTTAAATTTTTGTTAAATCAGCTCATTTTTTAACCAATAGGCCGAAATCGGCAAA
ATCCCTTATAAATCAAAAGAATAGACCGAGATAGGGT
[37 nt withheld, positions 528-564]
AAAGAACGTGGACTCCAACGTCAAAGG
[49 nt withheld, positions 592-640]
T
[91 nt withheld, positions 642-732]
G
[124 nt withheld, positions 734-857]
GGGGATACCCCCTAGAGCCCCAGCTGGTTCTTTCCGCCTCA
